Addgene plasmid #63607: pX330A_FokI-1x7
Purpose: Expresses FokI-dCas9 and gRNA
Depositing lab: Takashi Yamamoto. Depositing organization: Hiroshima University. Publication: Production of knockout mice by DNA microinjection of various CRISPR/Cas9 vectors into freeze-thawed fertilized oocytes. Nakagawa Y, Sakuma T, Sakamoto T, Ohmuraya M, Nakagata N, Yamamoto T. BMC Biotechnol. 2015 May 22;15(1):33. 10.1186/s12896-015-0144-x PubMed 25997509.
Backbone
  Vector backbone: pUC ori vector
  Vector type: Mammalian Expression, CRISPR
Growth in bacteria
  Bacterial resistance: Ampicillin, 100 μg/mL
  Growth temperature: 37°C
  Growth strain: Stbl3
  Copy number: High Copy
Gene/Insert
  Gene/Insert name: FokI-dCas9
  Species: S. pyogenes and F. okeanokoites
  Promoter: CBh
  Cloning method: Unknown
  Sequencing primers: 5′ T7 (TAATACGACTCACTATAGGG)
Resource information
  A portion of this plasmid was derived from a plasmid made by: Feng Zhang
Terms and licenses: Academic/Nonprofit Terms; Industry Terms: Not Available to Industry
How to cite: pX330A_FokI-1x7 was a gift from Takashi Yamamoto (Addgene plasmid # 63607 ; http://n2t.net/addgene:63607 ; RRID:Addgene_63607)
