[The description below was written by a language model from this plasmid's Addgene catalogue record and pLannotate feature annotations shown in this document.]
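Description:
pX330A_FokI-1x7 is a high-copy mammalian expression and CRISPR plasmid of about 9.5 kb, partly derived from the pX330 all-in-one Cas9/guide RNA vector. It is propagated in E. coli through a pUC-type ColE1 origin and selected with ampicillin via the β-lactamase gene. The backbone also carries an M13/f1 phage origin and a single annotated AAV2 inverted terminal repeat. With only one ITR annotated, the record gives no support for use as an AAV packaging vector.

The main payload is FokI-dCas9, driven by the CBh promoter, which the feature table resolves into a CMV enhancer, the chicken β-actin promoter and a hybrid CBA/MVM intron. The open reading frame begins with a fragment of the FokI restriction endonuclease from Flavobacterium (Planomicrobium) okeanokoites. This is fused upstream of Streptococcus pyogenes Cas9 annotated as carrying the D10A mutation, followed by a bipartite nucleoplasmin nuclear localization signal and a bGH polyadenylation signal. Because dCas9 cannot cut DNA itself, cleavage depends on dimerization of FokI domains brought together by two guide RNAs targeting adjacent sites, a design generally used to increase specificity.

A human U6 RNA polymerase III promoter sits upstream of an S. pyogenes gRNA scaffold, providing the guide expression cassette. Just downstream are a partial second scaffold and a stuffer region containing lacZα, lac promoter/operator, T7/T3 promoter and multiple cloning site fragments. The record does not explain this region's function, or the meaning of the "1x7" in the name. The associated publication concerns producing knockout mice by microinjecting CRISPR/Cas9 vectors into fertilized oocytes.
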