Features (pLannotate 1.2.2; 27 found; start..end, strand, type, name):
      8..293     +  enhancer       CMV enhancer: human cytomegalovirus immediate early enhancer; contains an 18-bp deletion relative to the standard CMV enhancer
    295..572     +  promoter       chicken β-actin promoter: No description available
    573..801     +  intron         hybrid intron: hybrid between chicken β-actin (CBA) and minute virus of mice (MMV) introns (Gray et al., 2011)
    834..1436    +  CDS            fokIR (fragment): T2F1_PLAOK - Also known as rfoKI. Experimental evidence at protein level: Swiss-Prot protein existence level 1. Recognizes the double-stranded sequence 5'-GGATG-3'/3'-CATCC- 5' and cleaves respectively 14 bases after G-1 and 13 bases before C-1. From Planomicrobium okeanokoites (Planococcus okeanokoites) (Flavobacterium okeanokoites).
   1452..3053    +  CDS            dCas9(N): N-terminal portion of catalytically inactive Streptococcus pyogenes dCas9 carrying the D10A mutation (Zetsche et al., 2015)
   3054..5552    +  CDS            Cas9(C): C-terminal portion of Streptococcus pyogenes Cas9 (Zetsche et al., 2015)
   5553..5600    +  CDS            nucleoplasmin NLS: bipartite nuclear localization signal from nucleoplasmin
   5634..5745    +  polyA_signal   bGH poly(A) signal: bovine growth hormone polyadenylation signal
   5850..5990    +  repeat_region  AAV2 ITR: inverted terminal repeat of adeno-associated virus serotype 2 inverted
   5995..6046    -  misc_feature   bom (fragment): basis of mobility region from pBR322
   6065..6445    +  rep_origin     M13 ori (sequence partly withheld): M13 bacteriophage origin of replication; arrow indicates direction of (+) strand synthesis
   6521..6570    -  misc_feature   bom (fragment): basis of mobility region from pBR322
   6672..6707    -  CDS            rop (fragment): Rop protein, which maintains plasmids at low copy number; rop
   6802..6906    +  promoter       AmpR promoter: bla
   6907..7767    +  CDS            AmpR: β-lactamase; bla; confers resistance to ampicillin, carbenicillin, and related antibiotics
   7938..8526    +  rep_origin     ori: high-copy-number ColE1/pMB1/pBR322/pUC origin of replication
   8588..8828    +  promoter       U6 promoter: RNA polymerase III promoter for human U6 snRNA
   8855..8930    +  misc_RNA       gRNA scaffold: guide RNA scaffold for the Streptococcus pyogenes CRISPR/Cas9 system
   8937..8980    +  misc_RNA       gRNA scaffold (fragment): guide RNA scaffold for the Streptococcus pyogenes CRISPR/Cas9 system
   9026..9044    -  rep_origin     f1 ori (fragment): f1 bacteriophage origin of replication; arrow indicates direction of (+) strand synthesis
   9049..9204    -  CDS            lacZα (fragment): LacZα fragment of β-galactosidase; lacZ fragment
   9212..9230    +  promoter       T7 promoter: promoter for bacteriophage T7 RNA polymerase
   9239..9262    -  misc_feature   MCS (fragment): pBluescript multiple cloning site
   9278..9296    -  promoter       T3 promoter: promoter for bacteriophage T3 RNA polymerase
   9341..9357    -  protein_bind   lac operator: The lac repressor binds to the lac operator to inhibit transcription in E. coli. This inhibition can be relieved by adding lactose or isopropyl-β-D-thiogalactopyranoside (IPTG). lac repressor encoded by lacI
   9365..9395    -  promoter       lac promoter: promoter for the E. coli lac operon
   9410..9431    -  protein_bind   CAP binding site: CAP binding activates transcription in the presence of cAMP. E. coli catabolite activator protein
>Addgene plasmid #63607 | pX330A_FokI-1x7 | depositor full sequence | sequence record 105862 | pX330A_FokI-1x7 sequence 9472 bps
AGGTACCCGTTACATAACTTACGGTAAATGGCCCGCCTGGCTGACCGCCCAACGACCCCCGCCCATTGAC
GTCAATAGTAACGCCAATAGGGACTTTCCATTGACGTCAATGGGTGGAGTATTTACGGTAAACTGCCCAC
TTGGCAGTACATCAAGTGTATCATATGCCAAGTACGCCCCCTATTGACGTCAATGACGGTAAATGGCCCG
CCTGGCATTGTGCCCAGTACATGACCTTATGGGACTTTCCTACTTGGCAGTACATCTACGTATTAGTCAT
CGCTATTACCATGGTCGAGGTGAGCCCCACGTTCTGCTTCACTCTCCCCATCTCCCCCCCCTCCCCACCC
CCAATTTTGTATTTATTTATTTTTTAATTATTTTGTGCAGCGATGGGGGCGGGGGGGGGGGGGGGGCGCG
CGCCAGGCGGGGCGGGGCGGGGCGAGGGGCGGGGCGGGGCGAGGCGGAGAGGTGCGGCGGCAGCCAATCA
GAGCGGCGCGCTCCGAAAGTTTCCTTTTATGGCGAGGCGGCGGCGGCGGCGGCCCTATAAAAAGCGAAGC
GCGCGGCGGGCGGGAGTCGCTGCGACGCTGCCTTCGCCCCGTGCCCCGCTCCGCCGCCGCCTCGCGCCGC
CCGCCCCGGCTCTGACTGACCGCGTTACTCCCACAGGTGAGCGGGCGGGACGGCCCTTCTCCTCCGGGCT
GTAATTAGCTGAGCAAGAGGTAAGGGTTTAAGGGATGGTTGGTTGGTGGGGTATTAATGTTTAATTACCT
GGAGCACCTGCCTGAAATCACTTTTTTTCAGGTTGGACCGGTGCCACCATGCCTAAGAAGAAGCGGAAGG
TGAGCTCCCAACTCGTGAAGAGTGAACTTGAGGAGAAAAAGTCGGAGCTGCGGCACAAATTGAAATACGT
ACCGCATGAATACATCGAACTTATCGAAATTGCTAGGAACTCGACTCAAGACAGAATCCTTGAGATGAAG
GTAATGGAGTTCTTTATGAAGGTTTATGGATACCGAGGGAAGCATCTCGGTGGATCACGAAAACCCGACG
GAGCAATCTATACGGTGGGGAGCCCGATTGATTACGGAGTGATCGTCGACACGAAAGCCTACAGCGGTGG
GTACAATCTTCCCATCGGGCAGGCAGATGAGATGCAACGTTATGTCGAAGAAAATCAGACCAGGAACAAA
CACATCAATCCAAATGAGTGGTGGAAAGTGTATCCTTCATCAGTGACCGAGTTTAAGTTTTTGTTTGTCT
CTGGGCATTTCAAAGGCAACTATAAGGCCCAGCTCACACGGTTGAATCACATTACGAACTGCAATGGTGC
GGTTTTGTCCGTAGAGGAACTGCTCATTGGTGGAGAAATGATCAAAGCGGGAACTCTGACACTGGAAGAA
GTCAGACGCAAGTTTAACAATGGCGAGATCAATTTCGGTGGCGGTGGATCCGACAAGAAGTACAGCATCG
GCCTGGCCATCGGCACCAACTCTGTGGGCTGGGCCGTGATCACCGACGAGTACAAGGTGCCCAGCAAGAA
ATTCAAGGTGCTGGGCAACACCGACCGGCACAGCATCAAGAAGAACCTGATCGGAGCCCTGCTGTTCGAC
AGCGGCGAAACAGCCGAGGCCACCCGGCTGAAGAGAACCGCCAGAAGAAGATACACCAGACGGAAGAACC
GGATCTGCTATCTGCAAGAGATCTTCAGCAACGAGATGGCCAAGGTGGACGACAGCTTCTTCCACAGACT
GGAAGAGTCCTTCCTGGTGGAAGAGGATAAGAAGCACGAGCGGCACCCCATCTTCGGCAACATCGTGGAC
GAGGTGGCCTACCACGAGAAGTACCCCACCATCTACCACCTGAGAAAGAAACTGGTGGACAGCACCGACA
AGGCCGACCTGCGGCTGATCTATCTGGCCCTGGCCCACATGATCAAGTTCCGGGGCCACTTCCTGATCGA
GGGCGACCTGAACCCCGACAACAGCGACGTGGACAAGCTGTTCATCCAGCTGGTGCAGACCTACAACCAG
CTGTTCGAGGAAAACCCCATCAACGCCAGCGGCGTGGACGCCAAGGCCATCCTGTCTGCCAGACTGAGCA
AGAGCAGACGGCTGGAAAATCTGATCGCCCAGCTGCCCGGCGAGAAGAAGAATGGCCTGTTCGGAAACCT
GATTGCCCTGAGCCTGGGCCTGACCCCCAACTTCAAGAGCAACTTCGACCTGGCCGAGGATGCCAAACTG
CAGCTGAGCAAGGACACCTACGACGACGACCTGGACAACCTGCTGGCCCAGATCGGCGACCAGTACGCCG
ACCTGTTTCTGGCCGCCAAGAACCTGTCCGACGCCATCCTGCTGAGCGACATCCTGAGAGTGAACACCGA
GATCACCAAGGCCCCCCTGAGCGCCTCTATGATCAAGAGATACGACGAGCACCACCAGGACCTGACCCTG
CTGAAAGCTCTCGTGCGGCAGCAGCTGCCTGAGAAGTACAAAGAGATTTTCTTCGACCAGAGCAAGAACG
GCTACGCCGGCTACATTGACGGCGGAGCCAGCCAGGAAGAGTTCTACAAGTTCATCAAGCCCATCCTGGA
AAAGATGGACGGCACCGAGGAACTGCTCGTGAAGCTGAACAGAGAGGACCTGCTGCGGAAGCAGCGGACC
TTCGACAACGGCAGCATCCCCCACCAGATCCACCTGGGAGAGCTGCACGCCATTCTGCGGCGGCAGGAAG
ATTTTTACCCATTCCTGAAGGACAACCGGGAAAAGATCGAGAAGATCCTGACCTTCCGCATCCCCTACTA
CGTGGGCCCTCTGGCCAGGGGAAACAGCAGATTCGCCTGGATGACCAGAAAGAGCGAGGAAACCATCACC
CCCTGGAACTTCGAGGAAGTGGTGGACAAGGGCGCTTCCGCCCAGAGCTTCATCGAGCGGATGACCAACT
TCGATAAGAACCTGCCCAACGAGAAGGTGCTGCCCAAGCACAGCCTGCTGTACGAGTACTTCACCGTGTA
TAACGAGCTGACCAAAGTGAAATACGTGACCGAGGGAATGAGAAAGCCCGCCTTCCTGAGCGGCGAGCAG
AAAAAGGCCATCGTGGACCTGCTGTTCAAGACCAACCGGAAAGTGACCGTGAAGCAGCTGAAAGAGGACT
ACTTCAAGAAAATCGAGTGCTTCGACTCCGTGGAAATCTCCGGCGTGGAAGATCGGTTCAACGCCTCCCT
GGGCACATACCACGATCTGCTGAAAATTATCAAGGACAAGGACTTCCTGGACAATGAGGAAAACGAGGAC
ATTCTGGAAGATATCGTGCTGACCCTGACACTGTTTGAGGACAGAGAGATGATCGAGGAACGGCTGAAAA
CCTATGCCCACCTGTTCGACGACAAAGTGATGAAGCAGCTGAAGCGGCGGAGATACACCGGCTGGGGCAG
GCTGAGCCGGAAGCTGATCAACGGCATCCGGGACAAGCAGTCCGGCAAGACAATCCTGGATTTCCTGAAG
TCCGACGGCTTCGCCAACAGAAACTTCATGCAGCTGATCCACGACGACAGCCTGACCTTTAAAGAGGACA
TCCAGAAAGCCCAGGTGTCCGGCCAGGGCGATAGCCTGCACGAGCACATTGCCAATCTGGCCGGCAGCCC
CGCCATTAAGAAGGGCATCCTGCAGACAGTGAAGGTGGTGGACGAGCTCGTGAAAGTGATGGGCCGGCAC
AAGCCCGAGAACATCGTGATCGAAATGGCCAGAGAGAACCAGACCACCCAGAAGGGACAGAAGAACAGCC
GCGAGAGAATGAAGCGGATCGAAGAGGGCATCAAAGAGCTGGGCAGCCAGATCCTGAAAGAACACCCCGT
GGAAAACACCCAGCTGCAGAACGAGAAGCTGTACCTGTACTACCTGCAGAATGGGCGGGATATGTACGTG
GACCAGGAACTGGACATCAACCGGCTGTCCGACTACGATGTGGACGCCATCGTGCCTCAGAGCTTTCTGA
AGGACGACTCCATCGACAACAAGGTGCTGACCAGAAGCGACAAGAACCGGGGCAAGAGCGACAACGTGCC
CTCCGAAGAGGTCGTGAAGAAGATGAAGAACTACTGGCGGCAGCTGCTGAACGCCAAGCTGATTACCCAG
AGAAAGTTCGACAATCTGACCAAGGCCGAGAGAGGCGGCCTGAGCGAACTGGATAAGGCCGGCTTCATCA
AGAGACAGCTGGTGGAAACCCGGCAGATCACAAAGCACGTGGCACAGATCCTGGACTCCCGGATGAACAC
TAAGTACGACGAGAATGACAAGCTGATCCGGGAAGTGAAAGTGATCACCCTGAAGTCCAAGCTGGTGTCC
GATTTCCGGAAGGATTTCCAGTTTTACAAAGTGCGCGAGATCAACAACTACCACCACGCCCACGACGCCT
ACCTGAACGCCGTCGTGGGAACCGCCCTGATCAAAAAGTACCCTAAGCTGGAAAGCGAGTTCGTGTACGG
CGACTACAAGGTGTACGACGTGCGGAAGATGATCGCCAAGAGCGAGCAGGAAATCGGCAAGGCTACCGCC
AAGTACTTCTTCTACAGCAACATCATGAACTTTTTCAAGACCGAGATTACCCTGGCCAACGGCGAGATCC
GGAAGCGGCCTCTGATCGAGACAAACGGCGAAACCGGGGAGATCGTGTGGGATAAGGGCCGGGATTTTGC
CACCGTGCGGAAAGTGCTGAGCATGCCCCAAGTGAATATCGTGAAAAAGACCGAGGTGCAGACAGGCGGC
TTCAGCAAAGAGTCTATCCTGCCCAAGAGGAACAGCGATAAGCTGATCGCCAGAAAGAAGGACTGGGACC
CTAAGAAGTACGGCGGCTTCGACAGCCCCACCGTGGCCTATTCTGTGCTGGTGGTGGCCAAAGTGGAAAA
GGGCAAGTCCAAGAAACTGAAGAGTGTGAAAGAGCTGCTGGGGATCACCATCATGGAAAGAAGCAGCTTC
GAGAAGAATCCCATCGACTTTCTGGAAGCCAAGGGCTACAAAGAAGTGAAAAAGGACCTGATCATCAAGC
TGCCTAAGTACTCCCTGTTCGAGCTGGAAAACGGCCGGAAGAGAATGCTGGCCTCTGCCGGCGAACTGCA
GAAGGGAAACGAACTGGCCCTGCCCTCCAAATATGTGAACTTCCTGTACCTGGCCAGCCACTATGAGAAG
CTGAAGGGCTCCCCCGAGGATAATGAGCAGAAACAGCTGTTTGTGGAACAGCACAAGCACTACCTGGACG
AGATCATCGAGCAGATCAGCGAGTTCTCCAAGAGAGTGATCCTGGCCGACGCTAATCTGGACAAAGTGCT
GTCCGCCTACAACAAGCACCGGGATAAGCCCATCAGAGAGCAGGCCGAGAATATCATCCACCTGTTTACC
CTGACCAATCTGGGAGCCCCTGCCGCCTTCAAGTACTTTGACACCACCATCGACCGGAAGAGGTACACCA
GCACCAAAGAGGTGCTGGACGCCACCCTGATCCACCAGAGCATCACCGGCCTGTACGAGACACGGATCGA
CCTGTCTCAGCTGGGAGGCGACAAAAGGCCGGCGGCCACGAAAAAGGCCGGCCAGGCAAAAAAGAAAAAG
TAAGAATTCCTAGAGCTCGCTGATCAGCCTCGACTGTGCCTTCTAGTTGCCAGCCATCTGTTGTTTGCCC
CTCCCCCGTGCCTTCCTTGACCCTGGAAGGTGCCACTCCCACTGTCCTTTCCTAATAAAATGAGGAAATT
GCATCGCATTGTCTGAGTAGGTGTCATTCTATTCTGGGGGGTGGGGTGGGGCAGGACAGCAAGGGGGAGG
ATTGGGAAGAGAATAGCAGGCATGCTGGGGAGCGGCCGCAGGAACCCCTAGTGATGGAGTTGGCCACTCC
CTCTCTGCGCGCTCGCTCGCTCACTGAGGCCGGGCGACCAAAGGTCGCCCGACGCCCGGGCTTTGCCCGG
GCGGCCTCAGTGAGCGAGCGAGCGCGCAGCTGCCTGCAGGGGCGCCTGATGCGGTATTTTCTCCTTACGC
ATCTGTGCGGTATTTCACACCGCATA
[142 nt withheld, positions 6047-6188]
C
[141 nt withheld, positions 6190-6330]
CCTTTGACGTTGGAGTCCACGTTCTTT
[37 nt withheld, positions 6358-6394]
ACCCTATCTCGGGCTATTCTTTTGATTTATAAGGGATTTTGCCGATTTCGGCCTATTGGTTAAAAAATGA
GCTGATTTAACAAAAATTTAACGCGAATTTTAACAAAATATTAACGTTTACAATTTTATGGTGCACTCTC
AGTACAATCTGCTCTGATGCCGCATAGTTAAGCCAGCCCCGACACCCGCCAACACCCGCTGACGCGCCCT
GACGGGCTTGTCTGCTCCCGGCATCCGCTTACAGACAAGCTGTGACCGTCTCCGGGAGCTGCATGTGTCA
GAGGTTTTCACCGTCATCACCGAAACGCGCGAGACGAAAGGGCCTCGTGATACGCCTATTTTTATAGGTT
AATGTCATGATAATAATGGTTTCTTAGACGTCAGGTGGCACTTTTCGGGGAAATGTGCGCGGAACCCCTA
TTTGTTTATTTTTCTAAATACATTCAAATATGTATCCGCTCATGAGACAATAACCCTGATAAATGCTTCA
ATAATATTGAAAAAGGAAGAGTATGAGTATTCAACATTTCCGTGTCGCCCTTATTCCCTTTTTTGCGGCA
TTTTGCCTTCCTGTTTTTGCTCACCCAGAAACGCTGGTGAAAGTAAAAGATGCTGAAGATCAGTTGGGTG
CACGAGTGGGTTACATCGAACTGGATCTCAACAGCGGTAAGATCCTTGAGAGTTTTCGCCCCGAAGAACG
TTTTCCAATGATGAGCACTTTTAAAGTTCTGCTATGTGGCGCGGTATTATCCCGTATTGACGCCGGGCAA
GAGCAACTCGGTCGCCGCATACACTATTCTCAGAATGACTTGGTTGAGTACTCACCAGTCACAGAAAAGC
ATCTTACGGATGGCATGACAGTAAGAGAATTATGCAGTGCTGCCATAACCATGAGTGATAACACTGCGGC
CAACTTACTTCTGACAACGATCGGAGGACCGAAGGAGCTAACCGCTTTTTTGCACAACATGGGGGATCAT
GTAACTCGCCTTGATCGTTGGGAACCGGAGCTGAATGAAGCCATACCAAACGACGAGCGTGACACCACGA
TGCCTGTAGCAATGGCAACAACGTTGCGCAAACTATTAACTGGCGAACTACTTACTCTAGCTTCCCGGCA
ACAATTAATAGACTGGATGGAGGCGGATAAAGTTGCAGGACCACTTCTGCGCTCGGCCCTTCCGGCTGGC
TGGTTTATTGCTGATAAATCTGGAGCCGGTGAGCGTGGAAGCCGCGGTATCATTGCAGCACTGGGGCCAG
ATGGTAAGCCCTCCCGTATCGTAGTTATCTACACGACGGGGAGTCAGGCAACTATGGATGAACGAAATAG
ACAGATCGCTGAGATAGGTGCCTCACTGATTAAGCATTGGTAACTGTCAGACCAAGTTTACTCATATATA
CTTTAGATTGATTTAAAACTTCATTTTTAATTTAAAAGGATCTAGGTGAAGATCCTTTTTGATAATCTCA
TGACCAAAATCCCTTAACGTGAGTTTTCGTTCCACTGAGCGTCAGACCCCGTAGAAAAGATCAAAGGATC
TTCTTGAGATCCTTTTTTTCTGCGCGTAATCTGCTGCTTGCAAACAAAAAAACCACCGCTACCAGCGGTG
GTTTGTTTGCCGGATCAAGAGCTACCAACTCTTTTTCCGAAGGTAACTGGCTTCAGCAGAGCGCAGATAC
CAAATACTGTCCTTCTAGTGTAGCCGTAGTTAGGCCACCACTTCAAGAACTCTGTAGCACCGCCTACATA
CCTCGCTCTGCTAATCCTGTTACCAGTGGCTGCTGCCAGTGGCGATAAGTCGTGTCTTACCGGGTTGGAC
TCAAGACGATAGTTACCGGATAAGGCGCAGCGGTCGGGCTGAACGGGGGGTTCGTGCACACAGCCCAGCT
TGGAGCGAACGACCTACACCGAACTGAGATACCTACAGCGTGAGCTATGAGAAAGCGCCACGCTTCCCGA
AGGGAGAAAGGCGGACAGGTATCCGGTAAGCGGCAGGGTCGGAACAGGAGAGCGCACGAGGGAGCTTCCA
GGGGGAAACGCCTGGTATCTTTATAGTCCTGTCGGGTTTCGCCACCTCTGACTTGAGCGTCGATTTTTGT
GATGCTCGTCAGGGGGGCGGAGCCTATGGAAAAACGCCAGCAACGCGGCCTTTTTACGGTTCCTGGCCTT
TTGCTGGCCTTTTGCTCACATGTGAGGGCCTATTTCCCATGATTCCTTCATATTTGCATATACGATACAA
GGCTGTTAGAGAGATAATTGGAATTAATTTGACTGTAAACACAAAGATATTAGTACAAAATACGTGACGT
AGAAAGTAATAATTTCTTGGGTAGTTTGCAGTTTTAAAATTATGTTTTAAAATGGACTATCATATGCTTA
CCGTAACTTGAAAGTATTTCGATTTCTTGGCTTTATATATCTTGTGGAAAGGACGAAACACCGGGTCTTC
GAGAAGACCTGTTTTAGAGCTAGAAATAGCAAGTTAAAATAAGGCTAGTCCGTTATCAACTTGAAAAAGT
GGCACCGAGTCGGTGCTTTTTTGTTTTAGAGCTAGAAATAGCAAGTTAAAATAAGGCTAGTCCGTTTTTA
GCGCGTGCGCCAATTCTGCAGACAAATGGCTCTAGAGACCGGCGCCGCTACAGGGCGCGTCCCATTCGCC
ATTCAGGCTGCGCAACTGTTGGGAAGGGCGATCGGTGCGGGCCTCTTCGCTATTACGCCAGCTGGCGAAA
GGGGGATGTGCTGCAAGGCGATTAAGTTGGGTAACGCCAGGGTTTTCCCAGTCACGACGTTGTAAAACGA
CGGCCAGTGAGCGCGCGTAATACGACTCACTATAGGGCGAATTGGGTACCGGGCCCCCCCTCGAGGTCCT
CCAGCTTTTGTTCCCTTTAGTGAGGGTTAATTGCGCGCTTGGCGTAATCATGGTCATAGCTGTTTCCTGT
GTGAAATTGTTATCCGCTCACAATTCCACACAACATACGAGCCGGAAGCATAAAGTGTAAAGCCTGGGGT
GCCTAATGAGTGAGCTAACTCACATTAATTGCGTTGCGCTCACTGCCCGCTTTCCACCGGTGGTCTCT
