>Addgene plasmid #63607 | pX330A_FokI-1x7 | addgene partial sequence | sequence record 113814 | M13pUC-Fwd 5'-CCCAGTCACGACGTTGTAAAACG-3'
ACTCACTATAGGGCGAATTGGGTACCGGGCCCCCCCTCGAGGTCCTCCAGCTTTTGTTCCCTTTAGTGAG
GGTTAATTGCGCGCTTGGCGTAATCATGGTCATAGCTGTTTCCTGTGTGAAATTGTTATCCGCTCACAAT
TCCACACAACATACGAGCCGGAAGCATAAAGTGTAAAGCCTGGGGTGCCTAATGAGTGAGCTAACTCACA
TTAATTGCGTTGCGCTCACTGCCCGCTTTCCACCGGTGGTCTCTAGGTACCCGTTACATAACTTACGGTA
AATGGCCCGCCTGGCTGACCGCCCAACGACCCCCGCCCATTGACGTCAATAGTAACGCCAATAGGGACTT
TCCATTGACGTCAATGGGTGGAGTATTTACGGTAAACTGCCCACTTGGCAGTACATCAAGTGTATCATAT
GCCAAGTACGCCCCCTATTGACGTCAATGACGGTAAATGGCCCGCCTGGCATTGTGCCCAGTACATGACC
TTATGGGACTTTCCTACTTGGCAGTACATCTACGTATTAGTCATCGCTATTACCATGGTCGAGGTGAGCC
CCACGTTCTGCTTCACTCTCCCCATCTCCCCCCCCTCCCCACCCCCAATTTTGTATTTATTTATTTTTTA
ATTATTTTGTGCAGCGATGGGGGCGGGGGGGGGGGG
