>Addgene plasmid #63607 | pX330A_FokI-1x7 | addgene partial sequence | sequence record 113881 | hSpCas9-R1 5'-CGCTCGTGCTTCTTATCCTC-3'
AGCTGTCGTCCACCTTGGCCATCTCGTTGCTGAAGATCTCTTGCAGATAGCAGATCCGGTTCTTCCGTCT
GGTGTATCTTCTTCTGGCGGTTCTCTTCAGCCGGGTGGCCTCGGCTGTTTCGCCGCTGTCGAACAGCAGG
GCTCCGATCAGGTTCTTCTTGATGCTGTGCCGGTCGGTGTTGCCCAGCACCTTGAATTTCTTGCTGGGCA
CCTTGTACTCGTCGGTGATCACGGCCCAGCCCACAGAGTTGGTGCCGATGGCCAGGCCGATGCTGTACTT
CTTGTCGGATCCACCGCCACCGAAATTGATCTCGCCATTGTTAAACTTGCGTCTGACTTCTTCCAGTGTC
AGAGTTCCCGCTTTGATCATTTCTCCACCAATGAGCAGTTCCTCTACGGACAAAACCGCACCATTGCAGT
TCGTAATGTGATTCAACCGTGTGAGCTGGGCCTTATAGTTGCCTTTGAAATGCCCAGAGACAAACAAAAA
CTTAAACTCGGTCACTGATGAAGGATACACTTTCCACCACTCATTTGGATTGATGTGTTTGTTCCTGGTC
TGATTTTCTTCGACATAACGTTGCATCTCATCTGCCTGCCCGATGGGAAGATTGTACCCACCGCTGTAGG
CTTTCGTGTCGACGATCACTCCGTAATCAATCGGGCTCCCCACCGTATAGATTGCTCCGTCGGGTTTTCG
TGATCCACCGAGATGCTTCCCTCGGTATCCATAAACCTTCATAAAGAACTCCATTACCTTCATCTCAAGG
ATTCTGTCTTGAGTCGAGTTCCTAGCAATTTCGATAAGTTCGATGTATTCATGCGGTACGTATTT
